>Addgene plasmid #55971 | mPlum-Gamma-Tubulin-17 | depositor partial sequence | sequence record 86876 | insert sequence
GACGTCAGATCCGCTAGCGCCACCATGCCGAGGGAAATCATCACCCTACAGTTGGGCCAGTGCGGCAATC
AGATTGGGTTCGAGTTCTGGAAACAGCTGTGCGCCGAGCATGGTATCAGCCCCGAGGGCATCGTGGAGGA
GTTCGCCACCGAGGGCACTGACCACAAGGACGTCTTTTTCTACCAGGCAGACGATGAGCACTACATCCCC
CGGGCCGTGCTGCTGGACTTGGAACCCCGGGTGATCCACTCCATCCTCAACTCCCCCTATGCCAAGCTCT
ACAACCCAGAGAACATCTACCTGTCGGAACATGGAGGAGGAGCTGGCAACAACTGGGCCAGCGGATTCTC
CCAGGGAGAAAAGATCCATGAGGACATTTTTGACATCATAGACCGGGAGGCAGATGGTAGTGACAGTCTA
GAGGGCTTTGTGCTGTGTCACTCCATTGCTGGGGGGACAGGCTCTGGACTGGGTTCCTACCTCTTAGAAC
GGCTGAATGACAGGTATCCTAAGAAGCTGGTGCAGACATACTCAGTGTTTCCCAACCAGGACGAGATGAG
CGATGTGGTGGTCCAGCCTTACAATTCACTCCTCACACTCAAGAGGCTGACGCAGAATGCAGACTGTGTG
GTGGTGCTGGACAACACAGCCCTGAACCGGATTGCCACAGACCGCCTGCACATCCAGAACCCATCCTTCT
CCCAGATCAACCAGCTGGTGTCTACCATCATGTCAGCCAGCACCACCACCCTGCGCTACCCTGGCTACAT
GAACAATGACCTCATCGGCCTCATCGCCTCGCTCATTCCCACCCCACGGCTCCACTTCCTCATGACCGGC
TACACCCCTCTCACTACGGACCAGTCAGTGGCCAGCGTGAGGAAGACCACGGTCCTGGATGTCATGAGGC
GGCTGCTGCAGCCCAAGAACGTGATGGTGTCCACAGGCCGAGACCGCCAGACCAACCACTGCTACATCGC
CATCCTCAACATCATCCAGGGAGAGGTGGACCCCACCCAGGTCCACAAGAGCTTGCAGAGGATCCGGGAA
CGCAAGTTGGCCAACTTCATCCCGTGGGGCCCCGCCAGCATCCAGGTGGCCCTGTCGAGGAAGTCTCCCT
ACCTGCCCTCGGCCCACCGGGTCAGCGGGCTCATGATGGCCAACCACACCAGCATCTCCTCGCTCTTCGA
GAGAACCTGTCGCCAGTATGACAAGCTGCGTAAGCGGGAGGCCTTCCTGGAGCAGTTCCGCAAGGAGGAC
ATGTTCAAGGACAACTTTGATGAGATGGACACATCCAGGGAGATTGTGCAGCAGCTCATCGATGAGTACC
ATGCGGCCACACGGCCAGACTACATCTCCTGGGGCACTCAGGAGCAGCGAATTCTGCAGTCGACGGTACC
GCGGGCCCGGGATCCACCGGTGGCTACCATGGTGAGCAAGGGCGAGGAGGTCATCAAGGAGTTCATGCGC
TTCAAGGAGCACATGGAGGGCTCCGTGAACGGCCACGAGTTCGAGATCGAGGGCGAGGGCGAGGGCCGCC
CCTACGAGGGCACCCAGACCGCCAGGCTGAAGGTGACCAAGGGTGGCCCCCTGCCCTTCGCCTGGGACAT
CCTGTCCCCTCAGATCATGTACGGCTCCAAGGCCTACGTGAAGCACCCCGCCGACATCCCCGACTACTTG
AAGCTGTCCTTCCCCGAGGGCTTCAAGTGGGAGCGCGTGATGAACTTCGAGGACGGCGGCGTGGTGACCG
TGACCCAGGACTCCTCCCTGCAGGACGGCGAGTTCATCTACAAGGTGAAGGTGCGCGGCACCAACTTCCC
CTCCGACGGCCCCGTAATGCAGAAGAAGACCATGGGCTGGGAGGCCTCCTCCGAGCGGATGTACCCCGAG
GACGGCGCCCTGAAGGGCGAGATGAAGATGAGGCTGAGGCTGAAGGACGGCGGCCACTACGACGCCGAGG
TCAAGACCACCTACATGGCCAAGAAGCCCGTGCAGCTGCCCGGCGCCTACAAGACCGACATCAAGCTGGA
CATCACCTCCCACAACGAGGACTACACCATCGTGGAACAGTACGAGCGCGCCGAGGGCCGCCACTCCACC
GGCGCCTAAGCGGCCGCGACTCTAGATCATAATCAGCCATACCACAT
