>Addgene plasmid #55971 | mPlum-Gamma-Tubulin-17 | addgene partial sequence | sequence record 141658 | Mombaerts-mRFPup 5'-GTGGCCGTTCACGGAGCCCTCCATG-3'
ATGACCTCCTCGCCCTTGCTCACCATGGTAGCCACCGGTGGATCCCGGGCCCGCGGTACCGTCGACTGCA
GAATTCGCTGCTCCTGAGTGCCCCAGGAGATGTAGTCTGGCCGTGTGGCCGCATGGTACTCATCGATGAG
CTGCTGCACAATCTCCCTGGATGTGTCCATCTCATCAAAGTTGTCCTTGAACATGTCCTCCTTGCGGAAC
TGCTCCAGGAAGGCCTCCCGCTTACGCAGCTTGTCATACTGGCGACAGGTTCTCTCGAAGAGCGAGGAGA
TGCTGGTGTGGTTGGCCATCATGAGCCCGCTGACCCGGTGGGCCGAGGGCAGGTAGGGAGACTTCCTCGA
CAGGGCCACCTGGATGCTGGCGGGGCCCCACGGGATGAAGTTGGCCAACTTGCGTTCCCGGATCCTCTGC
AAGCTCTTGTGGACCTGGGTGGGGTCCACCTCTCCCTGGATGATGTTGAGGATGGCGATGTAGCAGTGGT
TGGTCTGGCGGTCTCGGCCTGTGGACACCATCACGTTCTTGGGCTGCAGCAGCCGCCTCATGACATCCAG
GACCGTGGTCTTCCTCACGCTGGCCACTGACTGGTCCGTAGTGAGAGGGGTGTAGCCGGTCATGAGGAAG
TGGAGCCGTGGGGTGGGAATGAGCGAGGCGATGAGGCCGATGAGGTCATTGTTCATGTAGCCAGGGTAGC
GCAGGGTGGTGGTGCTGGCTGACATGATGGTAGACACCAGCTGGTTGATCTGGGAGAAGGATGGGTTCTG
GATGTGCAGGCGGTCTGTGGCAATCCGGTTCAGGGCTGTGTTGTCCAGCACCACCACACAGTCTGCATTC
TGCGTCAGCCTCTT
