[The description below was written by a language model from this plasmid's Addgene catalogue record.]
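Description:
mPlum-Gamma-Tubulin-17 is a mammalian expression plasmid that produces human gamma-tubulin (TUBG1) fused to the far-red fluorescent protein mPlum. It is built on an mPlum vector backbone of about 4.75 kb excluding the insert. It is propagated in E. coli as a high-copy plasmid under kanamycin selection and carries a neomycin resistance marker, so transfected mammalian cells can be selected with G418 to obtain stable lines. The record does not provide a feature table, so the replication origins and the exact arrangement of the marker cassette are not documented. The use of an SV40 polyadenylation reverse primer for sequencing suggests that an SV40 polyA signal lies downstream of the coding region.

Expression of the fusion is driven by the CMV promoter, a strong constitutive promoter in most cultured mammalian cell types. Gamma-tubulin is a core component of the microtubule-nucleating machinery concentrated at centrosomes, so the fusion serves as a centrosome localization marker, which is the stated purpose of the construct. mPlum has recorded excitation and emission maxima of 590 nm and 649 nm. This places its signal well away from green and yellow fluorescent proteins and makes it convenient for multicolour imaging alongside other labelled structures. The record does not state whether mPlum sits at the N- or C-terminus of gamma-tubulin. It also does not explain the "17" in the name, describe any linker between the two proteins, or give the cloning method. Typical applications are live- or fixed-cell fluorescence microscopy of centrosome position, number and behaviour, for example during the cell cycle and mitotic spindle assembly.
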