Addgene plasmid #55971: mPlum-Gamma-Tubulin-17
Purpose: Localization: Centrosomes, Excitation: 590, Emission: 649
Depositing lab: Michael Davidson. Depositing organization: Florida State University, Tallahassee. Publication: Fluorescent protein tracking and detection: fluorescent protein structure and color variants. Rizzo MA, Davidson MW, Piston DW. Cold Spring Harb Protoc. 2009 Dec;2009(12):pdb.top63. doi: 10.1101/pdb.top63. PubMed 20150100.
Backbone
  Vector backbone: mPlum
  Backbone size w/o insert (bp): 4750
  Vector type: Mammalian Expression
  Selectable markers: Neomycin (select with G418)
Growth in bacteria
  Bacterial resistance: Kanamycin, 50 μg/mL
  Growth temperature: 37°C
  Growth strain: DH5alpha
  Copy number: High Copy
Gene/Insert
  Gene/Insert name: Gamma-Tubulin (alt name: NM_001070.4)
  Species: H. sapiens (human)
  Entrez Gene: TUBG1 (a.k.a. CDCBM4, GCP-1, TUBG, TUBGCP1)
  Promoter: CMV
  Tag / fusion protein: mPlum
  Cloning method: Unknown
  Sequencing primers: 5′ CMV-F; 3′ SV40pA-R
Terms and licenses: Academic/Nonprofit Terms; Industry Terms: Not Available to Industry
Depositor comments: . Excitation = 590; Emission = 649
How to cite: mPlum-Gamma-Tubulin-17 was a gift from Michael Davidson (Addgene plasmid # 55971 ; http://n2t.net/addgene:55971 ; RRID:Addgene_55971)
